>Addgene plasmid #219914 | pCfb13242 | addgene full sequence | sequence record 435953 | Addgene NGS Result
TTCGTAGATAATGGAATACAAATGGATATCCAGAGTATACACATGGATAGTATACACTGACACGACAATT
CTGTATCTCTTTATGTTAACTACTGTGAGGCATTAAATAGAGCTTGATATATAAAATGTTACATTTCACA
GTCTGAACTTTTGCAGATTACCTAATTTGGTAAGATATTAATTATGAACTGAAAGTTGATGGCATCCCTA
AATTTGATGCAACGGAATGCGTGCGATAGTGAATCATTGCTAACAGATCAAGTAATCGTATCAATCGTTC
CACGTCTTATCCAGACTCGATTTCCGCCCTAACCTAAGGAAACTGCTGAGTAATTTCGAGGTTGGTTCCT
AACAAAAGCCAAGAAACGCGCCGATGGTTTAGTGGTAAAATCCATCGTTGCCATCGATGGGCCCCCGGTT
CGATTCCGGGTCGGCGCACAGCAGTAAGACGACAACACGTTTTAGAGCTAGAAATAGCAAGTTAAAATAA
GGCTAGTCCGTTATCAACTTGAAAAAGTGGCACCGAGTCGGTGGTGCTTTTTTTGTGTGGGTACGGTCCT
CATCTCCCTCTCATCTCCCTCCGTTAAAGTTCAGAGGGTTACCCATTCTATGCTACCGAATCTCAAATTG
TGATGTGGACACCCTTAGGCACACCACAAAAGCCACGTAAAAGGCACCCTCCTGGAATACTATAAGTACA
CGCAATCCACCCTCTTCTTGACTGAAGAGCTCTTCAATGGACAACGAGTACAAGCCGCTCCGACCGAGCA
TTTTGGCGGCTCCGGGACAGTCGACCATGTACGACATGAGCTCGCAGGGCTTTGCGGCGTTCAACATGGG
CTCCAGTATGTTGACGGGTCCTCAGAACTACATGTATGGGAACCACCAGCCACAACAGATCGCGTGCATT
CGCGGCCGCATTTAAATCCCCACTTCAGAAGTTCCTATACTTTCTAGAGAATAGGAACTTCACTATAGAG
TCGAATAAGGGCGACACCCCATAATTAGCCCGGGCGAAAGGCCCAGTCTTTCGACTGAGCCTTTCGTTTT
ATTTGATGCCTGGCAGTTCCCTACTCTCGCATGGGGAGTCCCCACACTACCATCGGCGCTACGGCGTTTC
ACTTCTGAGTTCGGCATGGGGTCAGGTGGGACCACCGCGCTACTGCCGCCAGGCAAACAAGGGGTGTTAT
GAGCCATATTCAGGTATAAATGGGCTCGCGATAATGTTCAGAATTGGTTAATTGGTTGTAACACTGACCC
CTATTTGTTTATTTTTCTAAATACATTCAAATATGTATCCGCTCATGAGACAATAACCCTGATAAATGCT
TCAATAATATTGAAAAAGGAAGAATATGAGTATTCAACATTTCCGTGTCGCCCTTATTCCCTTTTTTGCG
GCATTTTGCCTTCCTGTTTTTGCTCACCCAGAAACGCTGGTGAAAGTAAAAGATGCTGAAGATCAGTTGG
GTGCACGAGTGGGTTACATCGAACTGGATCTCAACAGCGGTAAGATCCTTGAGAGTTTTCGCCCCGAAGA
ACGTTTTCCAATGATGAGCACTTTTAAAGTTCTGCTATGTGGCGCGGTATTATCCCGTATTGACGCCGGG
CAAGAGCAACTCGGTCGCCGCATACACTATTCTCAGAATGACTTGGTTGAGTACTCACCAGTCACAGAAA
AGCATCTTACGGATGGCATGACAGTAAGAGAATTATGCAGTGCTGCCATAACCATGAGTGATAACACTGC
GGCCAACTTACTTCTGACAACGATCGGAGGACCGAAGGAGCTAACCGCTTTTTTGCACAACATGGGGGAT
CATGTAACTCGCCTTGATCGTTGGGAACCGGAGCTGAATGAAGCCATACCAAACGACGAGCGTGACACCA
CGATGCCTGTAGCGATGGCAACAACGTTGCGCAAACTATTAACTGGCGAACTACTTACTCTAGCTTCCCG
GCAACAATTAATAGACTGGATGGAGGCGGATAAAGTTGCAGGACCACTTCTGCGCTCGGCCCTTCCGGCT
GGCTGGTTTATTGCTGATAAATCCGGAGCCGGTGAGCGTGGTTCTCGCGGTATCATCGCAGCGCTGGGGC
CAGATGGTAAGCCCTCCCGTATCGTAGTTATCTACACGACGGGGAGTCAGGCAACTATGGATGAACGAAA
TAGACAGATCGCTGAGATAGGTGCCTCACTGATTAAGCATTGGTAAGCAGAGCATTACGCTGACTTGACG
GGACGGCGCAAGCTCATGACCAAAATCCCTTAACGTGAGTTACGCGCGCGTCGTTCCACTGAGCGTCAGA
CCCCGTAGAAAAGATCAAAGGATCTTCTTGAGATCCTTTTTTTCTGCGCGTAATCTGCTGCTTGCAAACA
AAAAAACCACCGCTACCAGCGGTGGTTTGTTTGCCGGATCAAGAGCTACCAACTCTTTTTCCGAAGGTAA
CTGGCTTCAGCAGAGCGCAGATACCAAATACTGTTCTTCTAGTGTAGCCGTAGTTAGCCCACCACTTCAA
GAACTCTGTAGCACCGCCTACATACCTCGCTCTGCTAATCCTGTTACCAGTGGCTGCTGCCAGTGGCGAT
AAGTCGTGTCTTACCGGGTTGGACTCAAGACGATAGTTACCGGATAAGGCGCAGCGGTCGGGCTGAACGG
GGGGTTCGTGCACACAGCCCAGCTTGGAGCGAACGACCTACACCGAACTGAGATACCTACAGCGTGAGCT
ATGAGAAAGCGCCACGCTTCCCGAAGGGAGAAAGGCGGACAGGTATCCGGTAAGCGGCAGGGTCGGAACA
GGAGAGCGCACGAGGGAGCTTCCAGGGGGAAACGCCTGGTATCTTTATAGTCCTGTCGGGTTTCGCCACC
TCTGACTTGAGCGTCGATTTTTGTGATGCTCGTCAGGGGGGCGGAGCCTATGGAAAAACGCCAGCAACGC
GGCCTTTTTACGGTTCCTGGCCTTTTGCTGGCCTTTTGCTCACATGTTCTTTCCTGCGTTATCCCCTGAT
TCTGTGGATAACCGTATTACCGCCTTTGAGTGAGCTGATACCGCTCGCCGCAGCCGAACGACCGAGCGCA
GCGAGTCAGTGAGCGAGGAAGCGGAAGGCGAGAGTAGGGAACTGCCAGGCATCAAACTAAGCAGAAGGCC
CCTGACGGATGGCCTTTTTGCGTTTCTACAAACTCTTTCTGTGTTGTAAAACGACGGCCAGTCTTAAGCT
CGGGCCCCCTGGGCGGTTCTGATAACGAGTAATCGTTAATCCGCAAATAACGTAAAAACCCGCTTCGGCG
GGTTTTTTTATGGGGGGAGTTTAGGGAAAGAGCATTTGTCAGAATATTTAAGGGCGCCTGTCACTTTGCT
TGATATATGAGAATTATTTAACCTTATAAATGAGAAAAAAGCAACGCACTTTAAATAAGATACGTTGCTT
TTTCGATTGATGAACACCTATAATTAAACTATTCATCTATTATTTATGATTTTTTGTATATACAATATTT
CTAGTTTGTTAAAGAGAATTAAGAAAATAAATCTCGAAAATAATAAAGGGAAAATCAGTTTTTGATATCA
AAATTATACATGTCAACGATAATACAAAATATAATACAAACTATAAGATGTTATCAGTATTTATTATGCA
TTTAGAATAAATTTTGTGTCGCCCTTATTCGACTCACTATAGAAGTTCCTATTCTCTAGAAAGTATAGGA
ACTTCACTTCATTTTATTTAAATTTGCGGCCGCTATGTCTGATAAAAGGATGTAACATAGGCAAGCTGCT
CGTGAGTGTTGAGTACGAACCTTAGATCCAAATCACCCGCACCCACGGATATACTTGCTTGAATATACAG
TAGTAAGGAGTTTGGCGCCCGTTTTTTCGAGCCCCACACGTTTCGGTGAGTATGAGCGGCGGCAGATTCG
AGCGTTTCCGGTTTCCGCGGCTGGACGAGAGCCCATGATGGGGGCTCCCACCACCAGCAATCAGGGCCCT
GATTACACACCCACCTGTAATGTCATGCTGTTCATCGTGGTTAATGCTGCTGTGTGCTGTGTGTGTGTGT
TGTTTGGCGCTCATTGTTGCGTTATGCAGCGTACACCACAATATTGGAAGCTTATTAGCCTTTCTATTTT
TTCGTTTGCAAGGCTTAACAACATTGCTGTGGAGAGGGATGGGGATATGGAGGCCGCTGGAGGGAGTCGG
AGAGGCGTTTTGGAGCGGCTTGGCCTGGCGCCCAGCTCGCGAAACGCACCTAGGACCCTTTGGCACGCCG
AAATGTGCCACTTTTCAGTCTAGTAACGCCTTACCTACGTCATTCCATGCATGCATGTTTGCGCCTTTTT
TCCCTTGCCCTTGATCGCCACACAGTACAGTGCACTGTACAGTGGAGGTTTTGGGGGGGTCTTAGATGGG
AGCTAAAAGCGGCCTAGCGGTACACTAGTGGGATTGTATGGAGTGGCATGGAGCCTAGGTGGAGCCTGAC
AGGACGCACGACCGGCTAGCCCGTGACAGACGATGGGTGGCTCCTGTTGTCCACCGCGTACAAATGTTTG
GGCCAAAGTCTTGTCAGCCTTGCTTGCGAACCTAATTCCCAATTTTGTCACTTCGCACCCCCATTGATCG
AGCCCTAACCCCTGCCCATCAGGCAATCCAATTAAGCTCGCATTGTCTGCCTTGTTTAGTTTGGCTCCTG
CCCGTTTCGGCGTCCACTTGCACAAACACAAACAAGCATTATATATAAGGCTCGTCTCTCCCTCCCAACC
ACACTCACTTTTTTGCCCGTCTTCCCTTGCTAACACAAAAGTCAAGAACACAAACAACCACCCCAACCCC
CTTACACACAAGACATATCTACAGCAATGGGTAAAAAGCCTGAACTCACCGCGACGTCTGTCGAGAAGTT
TCTGATCGAAAAGTTCGACAGCGTCTCCGACCTGATGCAGCTCTCGGAGGGCGAAGAATCTCGTGCTTTC
AGCTTCGATGTAGGAGGGCGTGGATATGTCCTGCGGGTAAATAGCTGCGCCGATGGTTTCTACAAAGATC
GTTATGTTTATCGGCACTTTGCATCGGCCGCGCTCCCGATTCCGGAAGTGCTTGACATTGGGGAATTCAG
CGAGAGCCTGACCTATTGCATCTCCCGCCGTGCACAGGGTGTCACGTTGCAAGACCTGCCTGAAACCGAA
CTGCCCGCTGTTCTGCAGCCGGTCGCGGAGGCAATGGATGCCATTGCTGCGGCCGATCTTAGCCAGACGA
GCGGGTTCGGCCCATTCGGACCGCAAGGAATCGGTCAATACACTACATGGCGTGATTTCATATGCGCGAT
TGCTGATCCCCATGTGTATCACTGGCAAACTGTGATGGACGACACCGTCAGTGCGTCCGTCGCGCAGGCT
CTCGATGAGCTGATGCTTTGGGCCGAGGACTGCCCCGAAGTCCGGCACCTCGTGCACGCGGATTTCGGCT
CCAACAATGTCCTGACGGACAATGGCCGCATAACAGCGGTCATTGACTGGAGCGAGGCGATGTTCGGGGA
TTCCCAATACGAGGTCGCCAACATCTTCTTCTGGAGGCCGTGGTTGGCTTGTATGGAGCAGCAGACGCGC
TACTTCGAGCGGAGGCATCCGGAGCTTGCAGGATCGCCGCGGCTCCGGGCGTATATGCTCCGCATTGGTC
TTGACCAACTCTATCAGAGCTTGGTTGACGGCAATTTCGATGATGCAGCTTGGGCGCAGGGTCGATGCGA
CGCAATCGTCCGATCCGGAGCCGGGACTGTCGGGCGTACACAAATCGCCCGCAGAAGCGCGGCCGTCTGG
ACCGATGGCTGTGTAGAAGTACTCGCCGATAGTGGAAACCGACGCCCCAGCACTCGTCCGAGGGCAAAGG
AATAATCATGTAATTAGTTATGTCACGCTTACATTCACGCCCTCCCCCCACATCCGCTCTAACCGAAAAG
GAAGGAGTTAGACAACCTGAAGTCTAGGTCCCTATTTATTTTTTTATAGTTATGTTAGTATTAAGAACGT
TATTTATATTTCAAATTTTTCTTTTTTTTCTGTACAGACGCGTGTACGCATGTAACATTATACTGAAAAC
CTTGCTTGAGAAGGTTTTGGGACGCTCGAGCAGGCTTGGAGGCGACGTGGCAGTGGCTCGCGGGAGGATC
GGCGGGAAACTCCGGGATATCCGTCGAGAGTTTACACGTGAATGGGCAGCGCAATCCGTTGACGACGATA
CGACTGGCAAAGTAGCGACGATACCTGCCAGACAGGTGACATGTGCAGGCCGCACTAACAAGGAAACGGG
CGCTGGGGGGGGCGGGCTTCTAGACTTTGCCCTTGAACAGGAATCTAGTGGGGGCTTGTCTTTCCGCCAA
TGGGGGAGCGCCTGTTGAGCGACCGTGCATGCTGGAACGCCAAGTGTATGTACAGCTGGTGGTCTCGCAG
CGGTATGTGACGGGACTTACATCTCTCGTTTTTTCATGACCACGTTTTCACAGGCTCGGAGGTACGTTAA
AGTTTTGAAGGCTGCATCTGAACCGAGGTATGGGGGAGTTTGAACAGCAACAGTGTTGGGGCTGAGGGGG
CCAAGATCGGGGCAAGCAGAGGTCTTAGATCAATTGTGGGGATCCCAAAGGGCTCGTTATCACCTTTTTC
CACCCAATTCGGGTCCCAATTGATCCACTACTGGCTTGCCCAAGTTACCCCAGAAATGCCGCCCCGGATT
TCTCCAAAAACCTAATAAGCTTCATGGAACTTGGTGGAAGTGACTTTCTACAGAGTGGAGAGAACCGTGG
ACACGTGGCAATGGCGCTGACCGTGTCCCCGAGCCGAATCGACGTGAGGGGAGAACGGAGTATCTGCGGT
CATGTGACCTTCCAGAGCGGCGTCGCCAGTGTGCACGCGGTGACCCCCAGTTTGGGTCTCTGTCACACGC
ATACTACCTCGGCTCTCCACATGCTGAACTTTATCTTTCGTGGGGATCATACCGAAAGTTACAACTACCA
GGTGTATATAAAGCCTGGTAGACTCCCCCCACTTTGGACCTCATCCAACCAAGACACACAAAAATGGACC
GACTTAACAACCTCGCCACCCAGCTCGAGCAGAACCCCGCCAA
Features (pLannotate 1.2.2; 14 found; start..end, strand, type, name):
    367..437     +  ncRNA          tRNA: Accession: RF00005 - tRNA
    459..533     +  misc_RNA       gRNA scaffold: guide RNA scaffold for the Streptococcus pyogenes CRISPR/Cas9 system
    938..971     -  protein_bind   FRT (minimal): supports FLP-mediated excision but not integration (Turan and Bode, 2011) FLP recombinase from the Saccharomyces cerevisiae 2μ plasmid
   1015..1055    -  terminator     rrnB T1 terminator (fragment): transcription terminator T1 from the E. coli rrnB gene
   1057..1172    -  ncRNA          5S rRNA: Accession: RF00001 - 5S ribosomal RNA
   1203..1227    +  CDS            KanR (fragment): aminoglycoside phosphotransferase; aph(3')-Ia; confers resistance to kanamycin
   1257..1353    +  promoter       AmpR promoter (fragment): bla
   1356..2216    +  CDS            AmpR: β-lactamase; bla; confers resistance to ampicillin, carbenicillin, and related antibiotics
   2338..2926    +  rep_origin     ori: high-copy-number ColE1/pMB1/pBR322/pUC origin of replication
   3151..3168    +  terminator     rrnB T2 terminator (fragment): transcription terminator T2 from the E. coli rrnB gene
   3193..3212    -  CDS            lacZα (fragment): LacZα fragment of β-galactosidase; lacZ fragment
   3682..3715    +  protein_bind   FRT (minimal): supports FLP-mediated excision but not integration (Turan and Bode, 2011) FLP recombinase from the Saccharomyces cerevisiae 2μ plasmid
   4863..5884    +  CDS            HygR (fragment): aminoglycoside phosphotransferase from E. coli; aph(4)-Ia; confers resistance to hygromycin
   5886..6119    +  terminator     CYC1 terminator (fragment): S. cerevisiae CYC1; transcription terminator for CYC1
