[The description below was written by a language model from this plasmid's Addgene catalogue record and pLannotate feature annotations shown in this document.]
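Description:
pCfb13242 is a yeast vector for Yarrowia lipolytica that serves as the TF52-specific base plasmid of the TUNEYALI system, a platform for high-throughput tuning of gene expression in this yeast. It is built on the depositing lab's own backbone, described only as such in the record, and was assembled by Gibson cloning. In E. coli it is maintained at high copy through a ColE1/pUC-type origin and selected with ampicillin via the β-lactamase gene. In yeast, selection is by hygromycin, and the annotation shows a hygromycin phosphotransferase coding region followed by a CYC1 terminator. The promoter driving this marker is not annotated.

The payload combines two elements aimed at the transcription factor gene TF52 (YALI1_E12668g): a guide RNA and homology arms matching the locus. The feature table shows a tRNA immediately upstream of a Streptococcus pyogenes Cas9 guide scaffold. This is consistent with a tRNA-linked guide expression design in which the tRNA supports transcription and processing of the guide, although the record does not spell this out. No Cas9 gene is annotated, so the nuclease is presumably supplied separately. The homology arms are not annotated either, and several unannotated stretches remain in the 7.1 kb sequence. Two minimal FRT sites in opposite orientations flank the bacterial backbone region, and short fragments of rrnB terminators, 5S rRNA, KanR and lacZα appear to be backbone remnants; their role is not stated.

According to the depositor, the plasmid can be used in two ways. Promoters can be inserted by Golden Gate assembly to build a library that swaps the native TF52 promoter and so varies its expression, or the plasmid can be used directly to knock TF52 out.
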