Addgene plasmid #219914: pCfb13242
Purpose: The base plasmid of TUNEYALI for TF52
Depositing lab: Irina Borodina. Depositing organization: Danmarks Tekniske Universitet. Publication: High-throughput metabolic engineering of Yarrowia lipolytica through gene expression tuning. Jiang W, Wang S, Ahlheit D, Fumagalli T, Yang Z, Ramanathan S, Jiang X, Weber T, Dahlin J, Borodina I. Proc Natl Acad Sci U S A. 2025 Jun 10;122(23):e2426686122. doi: 10.1073/pnas.2426686122. Epub 2025 Jun 3. PubMed 40460129.
Backbone
  Vector backbone: Our own backbone
  Vector type: Yeast Expression
  Selectable markers: Hygromycin
Growth in bacteria
  Bacterial resistance: Ampicillin, 100 μg/mL
  Growth temperature: 37°C
  Growth strain: DH5alpha
  Copy number: High Copy
Gene/Insert
  Gene/Insert name: Contains gRNA targeting TF52 (YALI1_E12668g) and homologous arm matching TF52
  gRNA/shRNA sequence: CAGCAGTAAGACGACAACAC
  Species: Yarrowia lipolytica
  Cloning method: Gibson Cloning
Terms and licenses: Academic/Nonprofit Terms; Industry Terms: Not Available to Industry
Depositor comments: This plasmid contains gRNA targeting TF52 (YALI1_E12668g) and homologous arm matching TF52, which can be used for library construction by inserting promoters using a golden gate or directly knocking TF52 out.
How to cite: pCfb13242 was a gift from Irina Borodina (Addgene plasmid # 219914 ; http://n2t.net/addgene:219914 ; RRID:Addgene_219914)
